>Addgene plasmid #8981 | pKH3-avian RSK1 K112/464R | addgene partial sequence | sequence record 17548 | 8981 with cRSK-Rev 5'-tgcagattgtgtgcaggact
CTTCTGTCTCAGGATTTTATCTAGCAGCTCCCCTCCTCTCATCAGTTCTGTCACCAGATACACGTACTTC
CCGTCATCATAAACATCTTTCAAGGTAATGATGTTTGGATGCTGTCCGTATCGCAGGAGAATTTCAATTT
CCTCAGAAGGGTCCCGTTTGCTCTTGTCAATAACCCTCACCGCATACTCCATGTTGGTTGTTTTGTGAAT
GCACCGTTTGCACACCGAGTAGGAGCCCACACCAATCGCCTCCTTCACCACGTAGCCGTCGCTGAACTGG
ATGTTCTTGCCATGCAGCTGCTGCACCACAGAATGCAGAGGGGGCTGTGCAGGTTTCACCTTACTGTCTT
CCATCAGTCCAGTGGCCACAAAGCTGAAGCCGCGGAAGAGCTGATGTGCACCTGCACTGGGAGGGATGCC
TGGGGAATCTTTTGGTGTACGCGATGTAAATTCTGTATCAAAATAAAAGGTGTCATCAGGCTGGCCTACA
GCAGGCTTGAAGGGTGGCTTGATTTCCCTTCGGTACAGCTTATTCCAGTCAATAGTAGAGTAGAACGGAT
GACGCTTTATCTCTTCTGCCCCATCTGGACCAGAACCTAATCTGTTGGCTGGGTTCCTTTTGAAAAGGGC
TCGCAGGAGGCTCTGTGCCTCAGCACTCAGAAACTGAGGCATGCCCAGTTTTGCTTTAAGGATGAGGGTC
ATCGTCTCCTTGCGGTCCTTTCCCTGGAATGGCAGCGAGCCGGTGAGCATCTCAAACATCAGCACCCCAT
AGGACCACCAGTCCGCGCTGTGGGAGTGGCCCTGACGGTTTACAACCTCTGGGGCCATATATTCCACCGT
CCCGCAGAAGGAGTAGGCTTTCTTCTCGTGGTCTATAGCCTCCTTACTCAAGCCAAAATCTGTGAG
