>Addgene plasmid #8981 | pKH3-avian RSK1 K112/464R | addgene partial sequence | sequence record 17549 | 8981 with SV40pA-R
TATAAGCTGCATAACAGTTTGGGCCATGGCGGCCATCGATTGAATTCACAGGGTGGTGGAGGGGAGCTTC
TTCACCCGCCGCTGTGCCAGGATGGAAGACTCGATAGGCTTCAGCTGGGGGCTCGGCTTGGAGCTGTTCA
GTGCAGAGTACGTGGCAGCCATTGCCCCCTTTACCAGCTGGACATCCTGGTAATTCAGCTGGCTCTGGGG
TAAGCTGTCCTTCTGTGTTATCCATGGGTGCTGCAGGACCTGCTTGGCTGTCAGGCGCTGGTGAGGATCT
ACATGAAGCATCTTTGATACCAGGTCCTTGGCCACGTCAGAAATGGTGTCCCAGTTGCCTCCATTGACAG
AGAACTTTCCCCCGCCTATTCGCGTCAGGATCTCTTCTGGAGTGTCACTGGGTCCATTTGCAAATGGAGT
GCAGCCTGCAAGCATAGTGTAAAGGAGGACTCCCAGGCTCCAGATGTCACAGCCCTCATCGTAGCCCTGT
CGCTTCAGTACCTCAGGTGCCACAAAGTTTGCGGTATAGCAAGGAGTCATGAGAAGACCATTCTCAGCTC
TCAGCTGCTTGGCAAAGCCAAAGTCACATATGCGAATGCTTTCTGGATTTCCTGACTCATCCACATAGAG
AATATTGCTGGGTTTCAAGTCCCTGTGAACTACCCCTTGAGAATGCAGATATTCCACTGTTTTGCAGATT
GTGTGCAGGACTGAACTGGCCTCCCTCTCCGAGAAAAACTTCTGTCTCAGGATTTTATCTAGCAGCTCCC
CTCCTCTCATCAGTTCTGTCACCAGATACACGTACTTCCCGTCATCATAAACATCTTTCAAGGTAATGAT
GTTTGGATGCTGTCCGTATCGCAGGAGAATTTCAATTTCCTCANAAGGGTCCCGTTTGCTCTGCATACCT
NCCAATCAGTGTGTT
