>Addgene plasmid #8981 | pKH3-avian RSK1 K112/464R | addgene partial sequence | sequence record 17550 | SP6 5'-ATTTAGGTGACACTATAG-3'
TCCCGGTCCACTGCACCTCGGTTCTAAGCTTCTGCAGGTCGACTCTAGAATGTACCCATACGATGTTCCA
GATTACGCTGGATCTTACCCATACGATGTTCCAGATTACGCTGGATCTTACCCATACGATGTTCCAGATT
ACGCTGGATCCATGCCGCTCGCACAGCTGGCCGAGCCCTGGCCCAACATGGAGCTGGTGCAGCTGGACAC
GGAGAATGGGCAGGCTGCTCCAGAGGAAGGCGGGAACCCTCCGTGCAAGGCAAAGTCAGACATCACTTGG
GTAGAGAAAGATCTGGTGGACTCAACAGACAAGGGCGAGGGCGTTGTGAAGGAAATCAACATCACGCACC
ATGTGAAGGAGGGCTCTGAGAAGGCCGACCCTTCGCAGTTTGAGCTTCTGAAGGTTCTGGGACAGGGCTC
TTTTGGCAAGGTTTTCTTGGTAAGAAAAATAACACCACCAGACAGCAACCACCTCTATGCCATGAGAGTG
CTTAAAAAGGCAACACTGAAAGTGCGTGATCGTGTAAGGACAAAGATAGAGAGAGACATCCTAGCTGATG
TAAACCATCCCTTTGTGGTAAAGCTGCACTACGCATTCCAGACAGAGGGGAAGCTGTATCTCATCTTGGA
TTTCCTCCGAGGAGGTGACCTTTTCACTCGGCTTTCCAAAGAGGTCATGTTCACAGAAGAGGA
