[The description below was written by a language model from this plasmid's Addgene catalogue record.]
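Description:
pKH3-avian RSK1 K112/464R is a mammalian expression plasmid built on the pKH3 backbone (about 4.8 kb without insert). It carries the chicken (Gallus gallus) RSK1 coding sequence, the p90 ribosomal S6 kinase encoded by RPS6KA1. The plasmid is maintained in E. coli as a high-copy construct under ampicillin selection. The insert sits between BamHI and EcoRI sites, both of which remain intact, so it can be excised or exchanged. A triple HA epitope supplied by the backbone is fused to the N terminus of the kinase, which allows detection and immunoprecipitation of the expressed protein with anti-HA antibodies. The record does not state the promoter driving expression, the origin of replication or any mammalian selection marker, and no feature table is available. The depositor refers users to the map of the parental wild-type pKH3-avian RSK1 plasmid. An SP6 primer is listed for sequencing from the 5′ side of the insert.

The insert carries two lysine-to-arginine substitutions, K112R and K464R. RSK proteins contain two distinct kinase domains, one N-terminal and one C-terminal. Going by their positions and by general knowledge of RSK, these residues are likely the conserved ATP-binding lysines of the two domains, so the double mutant would be expected to be catalytically inactive in both, although the record does not describe the phenotype explicitly. The associated publication concerns how RSK phosphorylation regulates ERK docking and RSK activity. This suggests the construct is used in transfected mammalian cells as a kinase-dead comparison to HA-tagged wild-type RSK1 in signalling, binding and kinase assays.
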