Addgene plasmid #8981: pKH3-avian RSK1 K112/464R
Depositing lab: John Blenis. Publication: Phosphorylation of p90 ribosomal S6 kinase (RSK) regulates extracellular signal-regulated kinase docking and RSK activity. Roux PP, Richards SA, Blenis J. Mol Cell Biol. 2003 Jul . 23(14):4796-804. 10.1128/MCB.23.14.4796-4804.2003 PubMed 12832467.
Backbone
  Vector backbone: pKH3
  Backbone size w/o insert (bp): 4800
  Vector type: Mammalian Expression
Growth in bacteria
  Bacterial resistance: Ampicillin, 100 μg/mL
  Growth temperature: 37°C
  Growth strain: DH5alpha
  Copy number: High Copy
Gene/Insert
  Gene/Insert name: RSK
  Species: G. gallus (chicken)
  Mutation: K112R, K464R
  Entrez Gene: RPS6KA1 (a.k.a. RPS6KA, RSK)
  Tag / fusion protein: 3x HA (N terminal on backbone)
  Cloning method: Restriction Enzyme; 5′ cloning site BamHI (not destroyed); 3′ cloning site EcoRI (not destroyed)
  Sequencing primers: 5′ SP6
Terms and licenses: Academic/Nonprofit Terms; Industry Terms: Not Available to Industry
Depositor comments: See author's map for Addgene plasmid 8998 (pKH3-avian RSK1).
How to cite: pKH3-avian RSK1 K112/464R was a gift from John Blenis (Addgene plasmid # 8981 ; http://n2t.net/addgene:8981 ; RRID:Addgene_8981)
